>Addgene plasmid #148028 | pAc5.1B-EGFP-DmPAN2_1-358-dsRNAres_Y | depositor full sequence | sequence record 290475 | Full Sequence
CTTCAAGGAATTAATTCTATATTCTAAAAACACAAATGATACTTCTAAAAAAAATCATGAATGGCATCAA
CTCTGAATCAAATCTTTGCAGATGCACCTACTTCTCATTTCCACTGTCACATCATTTTTCCAGATCTCGC
TGCCTGTTATGTGGCCCACAAACCAAGACACGTTTTATGGCCATTAAAGCTGGCTGATCGTCGCCAAACA
CCAAATACATATCAATATGTACATTCGAGAAAGAAGCGATCAAAGAAGCGTCTTCGGGCGAGTAGGAGAA
TGCGGAGGAGAAGGAGAACGAGCTGATCTAGTATCTCTCCACAATCCAATGCCAACTGACCAACTGGCCA
TATTCGGAGCAATTTGAAGCCAATTTCCATCGCCTGGCGATCGCTCCATTCTTGGCTATATGTTTTTCAC
CGTTCCCGGGGCCATTTTCAAAGACTCGTCGGTAAGATAAGATTGTGTCACTCGCTGTCTCTCTTCATTT
GTCGAAGAATGCTGAGGAATTTCGCGATGACGTCGGCGAGTATTTTGAAGAATGAGAATAATTTGTATTT
ATACGAAAATCAGTTAGTGGAATTTTCTACAAAAACATGTTATCTATAGATAATTTTGTTGCAAAATATG
TTGACTATGACAAAGATTGTATGTATATACCTTTAATGTATTCTCATTTTCTTATGTATTTATAATGGCA
ATGATGATACTGATGATATTTTAAGATGATGCCAGACCACAGGCTGATTTCTGCGTCTTTTGCCGAACGC
AGTGCATGTGCGGTTGTTGTTTTTTGGAATAGTTTCAATTTTCGGACTGTCCGCTTTGATTTCAGTTTCT
TGGCTTATTCAAAAAGCAAAGTAAAGCCAAAAAAGCGAGATGGCAATACCAAATGCGGCAAAACGGTAGT
GGAAGGAAAGGGGTGCGGGGCAGCGGAAGGAAGGGTGGGGCGGGGCGTGGCGGGGTCTGTGGCTGGGCGC
GACGTCACCGACGTTGGAGCCACTCCTTTGACCATGTGTGCGTGTGTGTATTATTCGTGTCTCGCCACTC
GCCGGTTGTTTTTTTCTTTTTATCTCGCTCTCTCTAGCGCCATCTCGTACGCATGCTCAACGCACCGCAT
GTTGCCGTGTCCTTTATGCGTCATTTTGGCTCGAAATAGGCAATTATTTAAACAAAGATTAGTCAACGAA
AACGCTAAAATAAATAAGTCTACAATATGGTTACTTATTGCCATGTGTGTGCAGCCAACGATAGCAACAA
AAGCAACAACACAGTGGCTTTCCCTCTTTCACTTTTTGTTTGCAAGCGCGTGCGAGCAAGACGGCACGAC
CGGCAAACGCAATTACGCTGACAAAGAGCAGACGAAGTTTTGGCCGAAAAACATCAAGGCGCCTGATACG
AATGCATTTGCAATAACAATTGCGATATTTAATATTGTTTATGAAGCTGTTTGACTTCAAAACACACAAA
AAAAAAAATAAAACAAATTATTTGAAAGAGAATTAGGAATCGGACAGCTTATCGTTACGGGCTAACAGCA
CACCGAGACGAAATAGCTTACCTGACGTCACAGCCTCTGGAAGAACTGCCGCCAAGCAGAGAGAGAGAGA
AAAAGAGGGAGAGCAGCTTAGACCGCATGTGCTTGTGTGTGAGGCGTCTCTCTCTTCGTCTCCTGTTTGC
GCAAACGCATAGACTGCACTGAGAAAATCGATTACCTATTTTTTATGAATGAATATTTGCACTATTACTA
TTCAAAACTATTAAGATAGCAATCACATTCAATAGCCAAATACTATACCACCTGAGCGATGCAACGAAAT
GATCAATTTGAGCAAAAATGCTGCATATTTAGGACGGCATCATTATAGAAATGCTTCTTGCTGTGTACTT
TTCTCTCGTCTGGCAGCTGTTTCGCCGTTATTGTTAAAACCGGCTTAAGTTAGGTGTGTTTTCTACGACT
AGTGATGCCCCTACTAGAAGATGTGTGTTGCACAAATGTCCCTGAATAACCAATTTGAAGTGCAGATAGC
AGTAAACGTAAGCTAATATGAATATTATTTAACTGTAATGTTTTAATATCGCTGGACATTACTAATAAAC
CCACTATAAACACATGTACATATGTATGTTTTGGCATACAATGAGTAGTTGGGGAAAAAATGTGTAAAAG
CACCGTGACCATCACAGCATAAAGATAACCAGCTGAAGTATCGAATATGAGTAACCCCCAAATTGAATCA
CATGCCGCAACTGATAGGACCCATGGAAGTACACTCTTCATGGCGATATACAAGACACACACAAGCACGA
ACACCCAGTTGCGGAGGAAATTCTCCGTAAATGAAAACCCAATCGGCGAACAATTCATACCCATATATGG
TAAAAGTTTTGAACGCGACTTGAGAGCGGAGAGCATTGCGGCTGATAAGGTTTTAGCGCTAAGCGGGCTT
TATAAAACGGGCTGCGGGACCAGTTTTCATATCACTACCGTTTGAGTTCTTGTGCTGTGTGGATACTCCT
CCCGACACAAAGCCGCTCCATCAGCCAGCAGTCGTCTAATCCAGAGACCCCGGATCGGGGTACCAACATG
GTGAGCAAGGGCGAGGAGCTGTTCACCGGGGTGGTGCCCATCCTGGTCGAGCTGGACGGCGACGTAAACG
GCCACAAGTTCAGCGTGTCCGGCGAGGGCGAGGGCGATGCCACCTACGGCAAGCTGACCCTGAAGTTCAT
CTGCACCACCGGCAAGCTGCCCGTGCCCTGGCCCACCCTCGTGACCACCCTGACCTACGGCGTGCAGTGC
TTCAGCCGCTACCCCGACCACATGAAGCAGCACGACTTCTTCAAGTCCGCCATGCCCGAAGGCTACGTCC
AGGAGCGCACCATCTTCTTCAAGGACGACGGCAACTACAAGACCCGCGCCGAGGTGAAGTTCGAGGGCGA
CACCCTGGTGAACCGCATCGAGCTGAAGGGCATCGACTTCAAGGAGGACGGCAACATCCTGGGGCACAAG
CTGGAGTACAACTACAACAGCCACAACGTCTATATCATGGCCGACAAGCAGAAGAACGGCATCAAGGTGA
ACTTCAAGATCCGCCACAACATCGAGGACGGCAGCGTGCAGCTCGCCGACCACTACCAGCAGAACACCCC
CATCGGCGACGGCCCCGTGCTGCTGCCCGACAACCACTACCTGAGCACCCAGTCCGCCCTGAGCAAAGAC
CCCAACGAGAAGCGCGATCACATGGTCCTGCTGGAGTTCGTGACCGCCGCCGGGATCACTCTCGGCATGG
ACGAGCTGTACAAGCCAAGCTTGATGGACTATGTCTACTGTGGAACGGATCCGATTGGAGCTAGCGAGGA
TATCCTGTCCGTGTACGATGCCGGCAGTGCCCCCGGCAATGGTCATTTCAGCCCGTCCTTTAACGGCTTT
AATATTGGAACGACGGACCCCGAGTACGTCGAACTGGTCCCGGTCCTGGCTGATGGAGGTGAACATTTTG
GAGTGAGCTCCGTCGCCTTTGATGATTATGAGGAATTGTTGTGGATGGGAAATCAAGGAGGACATGTGAC
CAGCTATTATACCAATAGCATGCAAAAATATACCAGCTTCCAAGTGCATGCTACGGATATCGTCCGTGAT
ATTAGCACGTTGGATAGCGGCGTCTTGGCCCTGACCCAAACGAGCTTGCGCCACCAAATTCGTCGCGGCT
TGCCGAAATTCACGTTTAAGAGCAATAATATGAAAGAAATGGTCTCCATGTTGCAACTGTCGCCCCACCG
CTTGGTGATGGCTGGCTTGCAAGATGAACTGATTGATTTTGATTTGCGTACCCTGAAAGAGACGCGTATT
GAACACGTCGGCGCTGGAGGCTGTACCGTCTTGCGTAAAAACTCGCGCTACTTGTTCGCTGGAGATCAAT
TGGGCACCGTTACCCTGCGTGATTTGAATTCCTTGTCCGTGCAACATACCATTAAAACCCATACGAATAT
TCTGAGCGATTTTTCCGTGCAAGGCAACTTGCTGATTAGTTGTGGCTACAGCGGAAGGCAAAATAACCTG
GCCATCGACCGCTTCCTAATGGTCTACGATCTGCGCATGCTGCGCCTGATCGCGCCCATTCAAGTGATGA
TTGATCCGCAGATGTTGAAGTTCCTGCCATCGCTGACATCCCAACTGGCCGTCGTGTCCAGCTACGGCCA
GGTTCAGCTGGTGGACACTGTGGAGCTCAGCGAGCCGCGAGTATCCATGTACCAGATCAACACCAACGGC
AGCCAGTGCCTCAGCTTCGACATTAGCTCCTCTTCACAGGCCATGGCATTTGGGGACCAGTCGGGCCACA
TCAACATGATTGCCGCTGTACAAACGCCTCAGCCGCAGTTCAATTAAGCGGCCGCTCGAGTCTAGAGGGC
CCGCGGTTCGAAGGTAAGCCTATCCCTAACCCTCTCCTCGGTCTCGATTCTACGCGTACCGGTCATCATC
ACCATCACCATTGAGTTTAAACCCGCTGATCAGCCTCGACTGTGCCTTCTAAGGCCTGAGCTCGCTGATC
AGCCTCGATCGAGGATCCAGACATGATAAGATACATTGATGAGTTTGGACAAACCACAACTAGAATGCAG
TGAAAAAAATGCTTTATTTGTGAAATTTGTGATGCTATTGCTTTATTTGTAACCATTATAAGCTGCAATA
AACAAGTTAACAACAACAATTGCATTCATTTTATGTTTCAGGTTCAGGGGGAGGTGTGGGAGGTTTTTTA
AAGCAAGTAAAACCTCTACAAATGTGGTATGGCTGATTATGATCAGTCGACCGATGCCCTTGAGAGCCTT
CAACCCAGTCAGCTCCTTCCGGTGGGCGCGGGGCATGACTATCGTCGCCGCACTTATGACTGTCTTCTTT
ATCATGCAACTCGTAGGACAGGTGCCGGCAGCGCTCTGGGTCATTTTCGGCGAGGACCGCTTTCGCTGGA
GCGCGACGATGATCGGCCTGTCGCTTGCGGTATTCGGAATCTTGCACGCCCTCGCTCAAGCCTTCGTCAC
TGGTCCCGCCACCAAACGTTTCGGCGAGAAGCAGGCCATTATCGCCGGCATGGCGGCCGACGCGCTGGGC
TACGTCTTGCTGGCGTTCGCGACGCGAGGCTGGATGGCCTTCCCCATTATGATTCTTCTCGCTTCCGGCG
GCATCGGGATGCCCGCGTTGCAGGCCATGCTGTCCAGGCAGGTAGATGACGACCATCAGGGACAGCTTCA
AGGATCGCTCGCGGCTCTTACCAGCCAGCAAAAGGCCAGGAACCGTAAAAAGGCCGCGTTGCTGGCGTTT
TTCCATAGGCTCCGCCCCCCTGACGAGCATCACAAAAATCGACGCTCAAGTCAGAGGTGGCGAAACCCGA
CAGGACTATAAAGATACCAGGCGTTTCCCCCTGGAAGCTCCCTCGTGCGCTCTCCTGTTCCGACCCTGCC
GCTTACCGGATACCTGTCCGCCTTTCTCCCTTCGGGAAGCGTGGCGCTTTCTCAATGCTCACGCTGTAGG
TATCTCAGTTCGGTGTAGGTCGTTCGCTCCAAGCTGGGCTGTGTGCACGAACCCCCCGTTCAGCCCGACC
GCTGCGCCTTATCCGGTAACTATCGTCTTGAGTCCAACCCGGTAAGACACGACTTATCGCCACTGGCAGC
AGCCACTGGTAACAGGATTAGCAGAGCGAGGTATGTAGGCGGTGCTACAGAGTTCTTGAAGTGGTGGCCT
AACTACGGCTACACTAGAAGGACAGTATTTGGTATCTGCGCTCTGCTGAAGCCAGTTACCTTCGGAAAAA
GAGTTGGTAGCTCTTGATCCGGCAAACAAACCACCGCTGGTAGCGGTGGTTTTTTTGTTTGCAAGCAGCA
GATTACGCGCAGAAAAAAAGGATCTCAAGAAGATCCTTTGATCTTTTCTACGGGGTCTGACGCTCAGTGG
AACGAAAACTCACGTTAAGGGATTTTGGTCATGAGATTATCAAAAAGGATCTTCACCTAGATCCTTTTAA
ATTAAAAATGAAGTTTTAAATCAATCTAAAGTATATATGAGTAAACTTGGTCTGACAGTTACCAATGCTT
AATCAGTGAGGCACCTATCTCAGCGATCTGTCTATTTCGTTCATCCATAGTTGCCTGACTCCCCGTCGTG
TAGATAACTACGATACGGGAGGGCTTACCATCTGGCCCCAGTGCTGCAATGATACCGCGAGACCCACGCT
CACCGGCTCCAGATTTATCAGCAATAAACCAGCCAGCCGGAAGGGCCGAGCGCAGAAGTGGTCCTGCAAC
TTTATCCGCCTCCATCCAGTCTATTAATTGTTGCCGGGAAGCTAGAGTAAGTAGTTCGCCAGTTAATAGT
TTGCGCAACGTTGTTGCCATTGCTGCAGGCATCGTGGTGTCACGCTCGTCGTTTGGTATGGCTTCATTCA
GCTCCGGTTCCCAACGATCAAGGCGAGTTACATGATCCCCCATGTTGTGCAAAAAAGCGGTTAGCTCCTT
CGGTCCTCCGATCGTTGTCAGAAGTAAGTTGGCCGCAGTGTTATCACTCATGGTTATGGCAGCACTGCAT
AATTCTCTTACTGTCATGCCATCCGTAAGATGCTTTTCTGTGACTGGTGAGTACTCAACCAAGTCATTCT
GAGAATAGTGTATGCGGCGACCGAGTTGCTCTTGCCCGGCGTCAACACGGGATAATACCGCGCCACATAG
CAGAACTTTAAAAGTGCTCATCATTGGAAAACGTTCTTCGGGGCGAAAACTCTCAAGGATCTTACCGCTG
TTGAGATCCAGTTCGATGTAACCCACTCGTGCACCCAACTGATCTTCAGCATCTTTTACTTTCACCAGCG
TTTCTGGGTGAGCAAAAACAGGAAGGCAAAATGCCGCAAAAAAGGGAATAAGGGCGACACGGAAATGTTG
AATACTCATACTCTTCCTTTTTCAATATTATTGAAGCATTTATCAGGGTTATTGTCTCATGAGCGGATAC
ATATTTGAATGTATTTAGAAAAATAAACAAATAGGGGTTCCGCGCACATTTCCCCGAAAAGTGCCACCTG
ACGTCTAAGAAACCATTATTATCATGACATTAACCTATAAAAATAGGCGTATCACGAGGCCCTTTCGT
Features (pLannotate 1.2.2; 10 found; start..end, strand, type, name):
     56..2568    +  promoter       Ac5 promoter: Drosophila melanogaster actin 5C promoter
   2588..3304    +  CDS            EGFP: EGFP is a basic (constitutively fluorescent) green fluorescent protein published in 1996, derived from Aequorea victoria. It is reported to be a rapidly-maturing weak dimer with moderate acid sensitivity.
   3314..4384    +  CDS            PAN2 (fragment): PAN2_DROME - Experimental evidence at protein level: Swiss-Prot protein existence level 1. Catalytic subunit of the poly(A)-nuclease (PAN) deadenylation complex, one of two cytoplasmic mRNA deadenylases involved in general and miRNA-mediated mRNA turnover. PAN specifically shortens poly(A) tails of RNA and the activity is stimulated by poly(A)-binding protein (PABP). PAN deadenylation is followed by rapid degradation of the shortened mRNA tails by the CCR4-NOT complex. Deadenylated mRNAs are then degraded by two alternative mechanisms, namely exosome-mediated 3'-5' exonucleolytic degradation,
   4423..4464    +  CDS            V5 tag: epitope tag from simian virus 5
   4564..4698    -  polyA_signal   SV40 poly(A) signal: SV40 polyadenylation signal
   4721..4805    -  CDS            large T antigen (fragment): large T antigen from SV40 (simian virus 40)
   4806..5276    +  CDS            TcR (fragment): tetracycline efflux protein; tet; confers resistance to tetracycline
   5320..5908    -  rep_origin     ori: high-copy-number ColE1/pMB1/pBR322/pUC origin of replication
   6079..6939    -  CDS            AmpR: β-lactamase; bla; confers resistance to ampicillin, carbenicillin, and related antibiotics
   6940..7044    -  promoter       AmpR promoter: bla
