[The description below was written by a language model from this plasmid's Addgene catalogue record and pLannotate feature annotations shown in this document.]
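Description:
pAc5.1B-EGFP-DmPAN2_1-358-dsRNAres_Y is a 7,138 nt insect expression plasmid for producing an EGFP-tagged N-terminal fragment of Drosophila melanogaster PAN2 in fly cells. The catalogue lists the backbone as unknown, although the name and annotated parts point to a pAc5.1-type vector. It is propagated in E. coli through a ColE1/pUC-type origin and selected with ampicillin via the bla gene and its own promoter. The record calls it low copy, whereas the origin is annotated as a high-copy type. Short fragments annotated as a tetracycline resistance gene and SV40 large T antigen appear to be non-functional backbone remnants. No selectable marker for insect cells is annotated, so the design suits transient transfection.

The expression unit is driven by the constitutive Drosophila actin 5C promoter. It is followed by an EGFP coding sequence and, directly downstream, the PAN2 fragment, which by the construct name spans residues 1–358. A V5 epitope tag lies after the insert and an SV40 polyadenylation signal region follows, but the record does not say whether a stop codon precedes the V5 tag, so its inclusion in the protein is uncertain. PAN2 is the catalytic subunit of the PAN2–PAN3 poly(A) nuclease complex, one of the cytoplasmic deadenylases that shorten mRNA poly(A) tails.

The "dsRNAres" label indicates that the coding sequence was made resistant to a dsRNA. Such a design would let the fragment be expressed while endogenous PAN2 is depleted by RNAi, as in complementation experiments, though the record does not describe the changes made. The associated work concerns how a PAN3 dimer recruits PAN2 for mRNA deadenylation and decay. The depositor notes that the supplied sequence may be theoretical rather than fully verified.
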