Addgene plasmid #148028: pAc5.1B-EGFP-DmPAN2_1-358-dsRNAres_Y
Purpose: Insect Expression of DmPAN2_1-358-dsRNAres
Depositing lab: Elisa Izaurralde. Depositing organization: Max Planck Institute for Developmental Biology. Publication: An asymmetric PAN3 dimer recruits a single PAN2 exonuclease to mediate mRNA deadenylation and decay. Jonas S, Christie M, Peter D, Bhandari D, Loh B, Huntzinger E, Weichenrieder O, Izaurralde E. Nat Struct Mol Biol. 2014 Jul;21(7):599-608. doi: 10.1038/nsmb.2837. Epub 2014 Jun 1. PubMed 24880343.
Backbone
  Vector backbone: Unknown
  Vector type: Insect Expression
Growth in bacteria
  Bacterial resistance: Ampicillin, 100 μg/mL
  Growth temperature: 37°C
  Growth strain: DH5alpha
  Copy number: Low Copy
Gene/Insert
  Gene/Insert name: DmPAN2_1-358-dsRNAres
  Species: D. melanogaster (fly)
  Entrez Gene: PAN2 (a.k.a. Dmel_CG8232, A1Z7K9, CG8232, Dmel\CG8232, Pan2, pan2)
  Cloning method: Unknown
Terms and licenses: Academic/Nonprofit Terms; Industry Terms: Not Available to Industry
Depositor comments: ORF extracted from NCBI: LP04771 Plasmids from this collection were made available to the research community and donated after the lab closed. Please note that the sequence provided by the depositing laboratory may be theoretical/predicted or based on Sanger sequencing results. There may be discrepancies between sequencing results obtained by Addgene and the depositor sequence. If an Addgene verified sequence is not available, please contact before placing your order to request that our lab fully sequence the plasmid.
How to cite: pAc5.1B-EGFP-DmPAN2_1-358-dsRNAres_Y was a gift from Elisa Izaurralde (Addgene plasmid # 148028 ; http://n2t.net/addgene:148028 ; RRID:Addgene_148028)
